>Addgene plasmid #109533 | actc1b-mKate2-Pacsin2 | depositor full sequence | sequence record 206470 | Full Sequence
CCACCTAAATTGTAAGCGTTAATATTTTGTTAAAATTCGCGTTAAATTTTTGTTAAATCAGCTCATTTTT
TAACCAATAGGCCGAAATCGGCAAAATCCCTTATAAATCAAAAGAATAGACCGAGATAGGGT
[37 nt withheld, positions 133-169]
AAAGAACGTGGACTCCAACGTCAAAGG
[32 nt withheld, positions 197-228]
GCTGGCTAAGAACTCATCAGCCTCCCCGGTCCATCTACCCACGTACCAATGCACCAATTGGCCACAATGA
CGGCTACTACATGGTGCCATTCCTTCCTCTTTATAGGAATGGAGACTACCTCCTGTCCAACAAGGCTCTT
GGATACGAGTACGCCTACCTGTTGGACCCAGGTCATTGCACAACACCAGAAATGCCCTCTGATCTGCAAA
AGACGTGAATATCTGTTCAGACACCCATATCCACTCTGTTCCACACAGGTCAGAGGTTTGTCCAGGAGTT
CTTGACAGAGGTGTAAAAAGTACTCAAAAATTTTACTCAAGTGAAAGTACAAGTACTTAGGGAAAATTTT
ACTCAATTAAAAGTAAAAGTATCTGGCTAGAATCTTACTTGAGTAAAAGTAAAAAAGTACTCCATTAAAA
TTGTACTTGAGTATTAAGGAAGTAAAAGTAAAAGCAAGAAAGAAAACTAGAGATTCTTGTTTAAGCTTTT
AATCTCAAAAAACATTAAATGAAATGCATACAAGGTTTTATCCTGCTTTAGAACTGTTTGTATTTAATTA
TCAAACTATAAGACAGACAATCTAATGCCAGTACACGCTACTCAAAGTTGTAAAACCTCAGATTTAACTT
CAGTAGAAGCTGATTCTCAAAATTGTTAGTGTCAAGCCTAGCTCTTTTGGGGCTGAAAAGCAATCCTGCA
GTGCTGAAAAGCCTCTCACAGGCAGCCGATGCGGGAAGAGGTGTATTAGTCTTGATAGAGAGGCTGCAAA
TAGCAGGAAACGTGAGCAGAGACTCCCTGGTGTCTGAAACACAGGCCAGATGGGCCCTCGAGCAGGAAAC
AGCTATGACCATGATTACGCCAAGCTATCAACTTTGTATAGAAAAGTTGGCACGCGCAGATTCCGTGTGG
GCCTGGTAATATCTTACCATTTTAAGCTATTTTAAGATTAGGGAAAAAAATTAAATAAAACTACTTTAAA
ATTACTTTCCTTAAAAAGCAACATATTTATTTAGTTTTTGTTTAACTGGCTCAAGATTGTAATATTTTAC
TTTTACATGTTTTTTTTAAGTACCTAAATGTGTTCAAAAGTAAAGTATGTTATTGTTTTTTTTTTTTTAA
TGTTAGCTAAGCTTTAAATTGTAATATATTACTTTTAAAAGTGACTTTTTAAAAATGTAAATAAAAAAGT
AACTATAAATGTGTAATGCATGTTATTTCTGTGGGTTTTTTAATTTTCATCTCAACTGGGCTTACAATTT
TAACATAATAAAAATCAAATCAAATCAAATCAGGCCCTTATTTGTCACATACACTCTTGTATACTGAAAT
AAACTAAATGTTGAGAAAAATTTAAATACACCAAAATAACGCATACCTTTTTTGTAATTACCTAAGTAAA
ACATTTAGTTCCTTTTTTAAGTGACTCAAGATTGTAATCTATTAATTGTAAAAGATAAAACTAGTGATCA
ATCTGACGTGCTTCTATGCAGCCTGTGAGATTAATTGTGATGTTTAATTATTAAACAATTTAAATGGATC
AAACATTTCACATGTGCTTATTGTGTCCAACAAAACCAGCAGAAGCACTTAAAAATATTGCATGACAACA
TGAGTTTTTAATGTAAATTATATATACTTCCTAAACGAAGTTAATCATATTTTCTAAAATAATAATGTCA
TTGAAATATTTAAATAAATGATAANCTTTAGTTGATTCAACATAAAATTGAAAGCAATAAGGACTTTTTT
TTTTTTACAGCGGTGAAGCAAAAGCNTGNAAATAATCATATAAATATAATAAATAAATAAATAAAATAAT
GGTTCTTGGTGCAAATATGAACACTTTAAATAAATATAGAATAAATATGATCAATAAGTCATAACGACGT
GTTTTATGTTGATTATAATTTAAACATGTTTCTAACGCAAGTTTTAAAAACTGTTTTAAAGTATTATTTT
AAGTTATAAGATCAATTTGACTCAACATTTTGTAGTGAAAATATGTTGTGTAAAATTAATATAATATACA
CTATAAAAATGCAAGGTTCCACACAATTCATTCATGTTGTCCCAACACAAATCGATTAAGTTAACAAATA
TATGTGGATTGAACATAAAAAATTAAGTTGTCCCAATGAAATCTCAAGAATTGTGTTGTTTCAGCTCATT
TTAAATAAGTAGTTTTAACAAGTAAAAAATAACATATTTTTGAGTGTGTATATATATATATTTATATATT
ACAAAATATAATAATATAAAATGTAAAAGATATAAACCATGCTACATATATTTAAGAGCTATTTTGCACA
TTACTTTTTTGCAAGCCATTTGAGTGTTTTTTTACAAATATATATTAGCTAAATATACAATATCTTAAAT
ATACAATTAATCAGACATGCAAAAAATGCATTTAACCTACATAAAAATACATGATCAACATATGTTTTAT
GCTGATTACAACTAAATCAAACGTAATGAAATTAATTTATAAAAGCGATTTAAATATGTCAATATTTTAA
GTTAAAATCACTTGAAACCTACTATAAATGAACTTAAATTTAAAAAATCTCCTTTAATTCCAATGCAGCA
CTGTTGTTTTTTCAGCTGAGGACCCCCGGTGCAGATGGTTGGCCCCCGGCCCGCTATTCTAAGGAAGCCT
TTCTTAATTTTAGGGCGGCGCTGCATGCGCTCAGATCAGATTCACGGGTGGAGAGGGTTATTTTCTCTTT
TTTATTTTTTCTTGCCTGCTCATATTTGGGCCTGTGTGAACCCCAGGCTCCGCCTCGGCCCCCAGGAGCC
GCTCTTATTTAAAGGGGATCCTCGCCTTCAGTCTTCGTCCCAGTGGAAGCATCAGTCTTGTGATAACAAC
TTGGTGAGTCCTACAGACCAGCGCTCGACTCTAGGCTTTAAATGCATTGATTTCTCTGGATTAGCTACCG
GGAGAGTTTTAACTTTGCTTATTAGTCTTGTGCTTGAACTGCTAGGTTTAAAGAGGGTTTTCTCTAATGC
ATGCATGAAGCGACAGCTGAAAACCAGAAATAGAGCGTTTGTCCTCCTGTTAAACTCTAGCCTTTCTTTG
GCATTTGTCAGTCCGAGTCTTCAGCTGCCGGCAGGAGATTGGGTTTCAGTAACACTTGCTGAGCACAAAC
TACACGTGCTTCCTTCAGATTTAATTCATTATTAATCATTCTAGATTTAAATGATCTTCTTACTCATTGC
TGATTATTTTAGCCTTGCGGAGCAGATTAAATGAGCACGTGTTTATTAAGATTGATTTAAATATAATTAA
TATTTCACCACTGTAGTTTTAAAATTGCCTTCTAAGTCATGGTTGATTTTTAATAGGTATCGGCTCTAAT
TAGATTACTATTTTGGTTTTTAAATGTTATTTCTATTTCATTTGTAGGCTCGTTTTTAATGTGATTTTAT
TAGATTCTAGTTTTAAAATCATCTTTTAGCCTTACTGAGCAGACTGAATGAACATGTTTCATTAAGATTA
ACTTCATTATAGTTAATTATTTAATCATTCTAGTGGATTATAAATCAGCTCTATTTAAATTGATTGTCGT
GTTTATTTCTATTTGATTTTTGATTATTTTTTAAGGTCGTTTTTATGTGATTTTTCCCCGATTCTAATTT
TAAACTAATTGTTTGATTTTTATATGATTCGACTCTTTTTAAATGAATTGTTTTGCTTTTTTTATTGAGC
ATATATATATATTATACAATTTCAATCAACAATTGTTGTGCTTTTTAAATGTTGTTTCTATTTCATTTCT
AGGGTCGATTTTATTCGATTCTAGTTTTAAAATCGTGATTTCTAACTCCTAACCTTACTGAGCAGACTGA
ATGAACATGTTTCATCAAGATTAACTTCATTATAGTTAATTATTGAATCGGGCTAGTGGTTTATAAATCA
GCTCTATTATAAATTAATTGTCATCATTATTTCTATTTAATTTTTATTATTTTTTTAGGATTATTTTTAA
GGGATTTTTTTCACGTTCTAGTTTTAAACTCAATGCTCATTACTGCTCACCCTTGCTGAGCAGTCTTTCG
TTAAGATTAAATTAATTAATAACCCATTCTAGTTTTAAAACAGTGTCTTAAGGCATAGCTGATATTTTAC
AAGTTTACTATTTAATATATCTCCATTTCTTTTTTTAGGGTCGATTTCATCTGATTTGATTAATTTTTAT
TATCTTCACTAAGCTTTTTGTTCTAGGTTTTATTCTCAGTATTATTACTGTTATATTTGAACTGAATTTC
TCCTCATAGTTTATTCATTTTATTTATTTATTTTTTGTTTATTCGCTATTTTGTATTTTAGTTTTTAATT
AGAAATTTTATTAGAATCGTTTTGAACTAGTTTTTATGCACTCTAACATTAATATTAAATCATAACTATT
ATTTTTATTATAATTTATTTGTGTTTATCTTTTTGTGTAGCTTTCATGTGTTTTTATTTTAGTTTTATTA
TGTTTGCATTGAATTTTTTGGACTAGTTTATATAACGATATACAGAAAAGCCATGACAACAAATGTTTTT
ATAATACCTATTAAGTATAAGCTAATCAGATTTCCACTATTCTGTTCAAAGTTAACATTATTAGCCATTC
TGATGGATCATTTGACATTTGTCATATGTCTTTATGAACACTGCTCTTTCAGATGCCACTTTTAAAGCTG
TTTTTTACAGTAAATGAACGTTTATTATTATGACATTATTTCCTAAGGCCTCTAGAGTACAGCAGGATGT
GGCGTGTGCATTACTGTGTAATTATGCTGACTGTAAATGTGCATTTATAGACTGTCAGCATGTCTGACTG
TGCGCTGTTGTGATTTGTCCTGCACAGACCAAGGCAAGTTTGTACAAAAAAGCAGGCTGCCACCATGGTG
AGCGAGCTGATTAAGGAGAACATGCACATGAAGCTGTACATGGAGGGCACCGTGAACAACCACCACTTCA
AGTGCACATCCGAGGGCGAAGGCAAGCCCTACGAGGGCACCCAGACCATGAGAATCAAGGCGGTCGAGGG
CGGCCCTCTCCCCTTCGCCTTCGACATCCTGGCTACCAGCTTCATGTACGGCAGCAAAACCTTCATCAAC
CACACCCAGGGCATCCCCGACTTCTTTAAGCAGTCCTTCCCCGAGGGCTTCACATGGGAGAGAGTCACCA
CATACGAAGACGGGGGCGTGCTGACCGCTACCCAGGACACCAGCCTCCAGGACGGCTGCCTCATCTACAA
CGTCAAGATCAGAGGGGTGAACTTCCCATCCAACGGCCCTGTGATGCAGAAGAAAACACTCGGCTGGGAG
GCCTCCACCGAGACCCTGTACCCCGCTGACGGCGGCCTGGAAGGCAGAGCCGACATGGCCCTGAAGCTCG
TGGGCGGGGGCCACCTGATCTGCAACTTGAAGACCACATACAGATCCAAGAAACCCGCTAAGAACCTCAA
GATGCCCGGCGTCTACTATGTGGACAGAAGACTGGAAAGAATCAAGGAGGCCGACAAAGAGACCTACGTC
GAGCAGCACGAGGTGGCTGTGGCCAGATACTGCGACCTCCCTAGCAAACTGGGGCACAGAGACCCAGCTT
TCTTGTACAAAGTGGCTTCGGATTTCAACGACTCTCTGATTGACGTGTCCAGCGACAGCTTCTGGGAGGT
GGGAAACTACAAGCGTTCAGTGAAGCGAGTGGACGATGGGAACCGTCTGTGTAACGACCTGATGAGCTGC
CTGCACGAGCGCGCACGCATCGAGAAGAGCTACAGCACACAGCTCACCGACTGGGCCAAGCGCTGGAGAC
AGACCATCGAGAAAGGCCCTCAGTACGGGACGGTGGAGCGGGCGTGGTGCGCTCTGATGACCGAGGCCGA
GAAGGTGAGCGATCTGCACATGGAGGTGAAGGCCGCTCTGATGGCGGAGGACTTCGAGAAGATCAAGAAC
TGGCAGAAGGACGCCTACCACAAGCAGATAATCGGGGGCTTCAAGGAGACCAAAGAGGCGGAGGACGGCT
TTCGCAAGGCTCAGAAACCCTGGGCCAAGAAGCTGAAGGAGATGGAGACCATGAAGAAGGCGTACCACAC
GGCCTGCAAAGAGGAGAAAACAGCCACCAGCAGAGAGAACTCCAGCAAACTGGACAACAGCAACCCCGAA
GCCCAGAAGAAGCTGCAGGAGAAGGTGGAGAAGTGCCAGCAGGAGGTGCAGAAGACGAAGGAGCGCTACG
AGAAGTCTCTGGAAGATCTGGACAAGGTGACGCCGCAGTACATGGAGAACATGGAGCAGGTGTTCGAGCA
GTGGCAGCAGTTCGAGGGAAAGAGACTGAGCTTCTTCAAGGAGGTCCTGCTGGAGGTCAAGCAGCACCTC
GACCTCTCCTCCAATCACAAGTACACCACCGTCTACCACACGCTACAGGACACTATCCAGGGAGCAGATC
CACAAGAGGACCTCAAGTGGTTCCGCTCAAACCACGGACCCGGCATGACCATGAACTGGCCCCAGTTTGA
GGAATGGTCCATGGACCTGAACCGGACCCTCAGCCGCCGGGAAACGAAGCGCAGACCTGCTGAGGGAGTG
ACCCTGACAGCGATCAGTCACAATCCTGAGCAGAGCTCCAGAGTCAGCAGTGTGCCTGCGGTCAGTAGTT
CAGAAGCGGCATGCTTAAACCCGTTTGATGATGATGATGATGATGTAGATGAGGATGAAGAGCCGGCGGT
CACACACACCCACAGCAGCCCGGTCAAACATGAGGAGGCTGTAGCACAAACTGCAGCAGTAGAGAAGGCT
CCCGCTCCAGCTGCCATCACTGCTGCTGATGATGATGATGATGAAGAGTCAGGAAACCCCTTCTCCTCCT
CGTCAGCCAATGGGAATCCGTTTGAGGAGGAGCCGTCCACGGAGATGTGTGTGCCGGTGCGCGCTGTCTA
TGACTATGAGGGACAGGAGCAGGACGAGCTCAGCTTCAAAGCAGGAGATGAGCTGGTGAAGCTGAGTGAG
GAGGACGAGCAGGGCTGGTGTAAGGGGCGTCTGAGCGACGGCACTGTTGGTCTGTATCCTGCCAACTATG
TGGAGGATCTGCAGTGACAACTTTATTATACATAGTTGATAATTCACTGGCCGTCGTTTTACGGTACCAT
CGATGATGATCCAGACATGATAAGATACATTGATGAGTTTGGACAAACCACAACTAGAATGCAGTGAAAA
AAATGCTTTATTTGTGAAATTTGTGATGCTATTGCTTTATTTGTAACCATTATAAGCTGCAATAAACAAG
TTAACAACAACAATTGCATTCATTTTATGTTTCAGGTTCAGGGGGAGGTGTGGGAGGTTTTTTAAAGCAA
GTAAAACCTCTACAAATGTGGTATGGCTGATTATGATCCTCTAGATCAGATCTGCGAAGATACGGCCACG
GGTGCTCTTGATCCTGTGGCTGATTTTGGACTGTGCTGCTCGCAGCTGCTGATGAATCACATACTTCCTC
CATTTTCTTCCACTGATTGACTGTTATAATTTCCCTAATTTCCAGGTCAAGGTGCTGTGCATTGTGGTAA
TAGATGTGACATGACGTCACTTCCAAAGGACCAATGAACATGTCTGACCAATTTCATATAATGTGAAAAC
GATTTTCATAGGCAGAATAAATAACATTTAAATTAAACTGGGCATCAGCGCAATTCAATTGGTTTGGTAA
TAGCAAGGGAAAATAGAATGAAGTGATCTCCAAAAAATAAGTACTTTTTGACTGTAAATAAAATTGTAAG
GAGTAAAAAGTACTTTTTTTTCTAAAAAAATGTAATTAAGTAAAAGTAAAAGTATTGATTTTTAATTGTA
CTCAAGTAAAGTAAAAATCCCCAAAAATAATACTTAAGTACAGTAATCAAGTAAAATTACTCAAGTACTT
TACACCTCTGGTTCTTGACCCCCTACCTTCAGCAAGCCCAGCAGATCCACTAGTTCTAGAGCGGCCGCCA
CCGCGGTGGAGCTCCAGCTTTTGTTCCCTTTAGTGAGGGTTAATTGCGCGCTTGGCGTAATCATGGTCAT
AGCTGTTTCCTGTGTGAAATTGTTATCCGCTCACAATTCCACACAACATACGAGCCGGAAGCATAAAGTG
TAAAGCCTGGGGTGCCTAATGAGTGAGCTAACTCACATTAATTGCGTTGCGCTCACTGCCCGCTTTCCAG
TCGGGAAACCTGTCGTGCCAGCTGCATTAATGAATCGGCCAACGCGCGGGGAGAGGCGGTTTGCGTATTG
GGCGCTCTTCCGCTTCCTCGCTCACTGACTCGCTGCGCTCGGTCGTTCGGCTGCGGCGAGCGGTATCAGC
TCACTCAAAGGCGGTAATACGGTTATCCACAGAATCAGGGGATAACGCAGGAAAGAACATGTGAGCAAAA
GGCCAGCAAAAGGCCAGGAACCGTAAAAAGGCCGCGTTGCTGGCGTTTTTCCATAGGCTCCGCCCCCCTG
ACGAGCATCACAAAAATCGACGCTCAAGTCAGAGGTGGCGAAACCCGACAGGACTATAAAGATACCAGGC
GTTTCCCCCTGGAAGCTCCCTCGTGCGCTCTCCTGTTCCGACCCTGCCGCTTACCGGATACCTGTCCGCC
TTTCTCCCTTCGGGAAGCGTGGCGCTTTCTCATAGCTCACGCTGTAGGTATCTCAGTTCGGTGTAGGTCG
TTCGCTCCAAGCTGGGCTGTGTGCACGAACCCCCCGTTCAGCCCGACCGCTGCGCCTTATCCGGTAACTA
TCGTCTTGAGTCCAACCCGGTAAGACACGACTTATCGCCACTGGCAGCAGCCACTGGTAACAGGATTAGC
AGAGCGAGGTATGTAGGCGGTGCTACAGAGTTCTTGAAGTGGTGGCCTAACTACGGCTACACTAGAAGGA
CAGTATTTGGTATCTGCGCTCTGCTGAAGCCAGTTACCTTCGGAAAAAGAGTTGGTAGCTCTTGATCCGG
CAAACAAACCACCGCTGGTAGCGGTGGTTTTTTTGTTTGCAAGCAGCAGATTACGCGCAGAAAAAAAGGA
TCTCAAGAAGATCCTTTGATCTTTTCTACGGGGTCTGACGCTCAGTGGAACGAAAACTCACGTTAAGGGA
TTTTGGTCATGAGATTATCAAAAAGGATCTTCACCTAGATCCTTTTAAATTAAAAATGAAGTTTTAAATC
AATCTAAAGTATATATGAGTAAACTTGGTCTGACAGTTACCAATGCTTAATCAGTGAGGCACCTATCTCA
GCGATCTGTCTATTTCGTTCATCCATAGTTGCCTGACTCCCCGTCGTGTAGATAACTACGATACGGGAGG
GCTTACCATCTGGCCCCAGTGCTGCAATGATACCGCGAGACCCACGCTCACCGGCTCCAGATTTATCAGC
AATAAACCAGCCAGCCGGAAGGGCCGAGCGCAGAAGTGGTCCTGCAACTTTATCCGCCTCCATCCAGTCT
ATTAATTGTTGCCGGGAAGCTAGAGTAAGTAGTTCGCCAGTTAATAGTTTGCGCAACGTTGTTGCCATTG
CTACAGGCATCGTGGTGTCACGCTCGTCGTTTGGTATGGCTTCATTCAGCTCCGGTTCCCAACGATCAAG
GCGAGTTACATGATCCCCCATGTTGTGCAAAAAAGCGGTTAGCTCCTTCGGTCCTCCGATCGTTGTCAGA
AGTAAGTTGGCCGCAGTGTTATCACTCATGGTTATGGCAGCACTGCATAATTCTCTTACTGTCATGCCAT
CCGTAAGATGCTTTTCTGTGACTGGTGAGTACTCAACCAAGTCATTCTGAGAATAGTGTATGCGGCGACC
GAGTTGCTCTTGCCCGGCGTCAATACGGGATAATACCGCGCCACATAGCAGAACTTTAAAAGTGCTCATC
ATTGGAAAACGTTCTTCGGGGCGAAAACTCTCAAGGATCTTACCGCTGTTGAGATCCAGTTCGATGTAAC
CCACTCGTGCACCCAACTGATCTTCAGCATCTTTTACTTTCACCAGCGTTTCTGGGTGAGCAAAAACAGG
AAGGCAAAATGCCGCAAAAAAGGGAATAAGGGCGACACGGAAATGTTGAATACTCATACTCTTCCTTTTT
CAATATTATTGAAGCATTTATCAGGGTTATTGTCTCATGAGCGGATACATATTTGAATGTATTTAGAAAA
ATAAACAAATAGGGGTTCCGCGCACATTTCCCCGAAAAGTG
Features (pLannotate 1.2.2; 21 found; start..end, strand, type, name):
      7..228     -  rep_origin     M13 ori (fragment) (sequence partly withheld): M13 bacteriophage origin of replication; arrow indicates direction of (+) strand synthesis
    228..515     +  CDS            tyr (fragment) (sequence partly withheld): TYRO_ORYLA - Also known as tyro. Experimental evidence at transcript level: Swiss-Prot protein existence level 2. This is a copper-containing oxidase that functions in the formation of pigments such as melanins and other polyphenolic compounds. From Oryzias latipes (Japanese rice fish) (Japanese killifish).
   1097..1117    +  protein_bind   attB4: mutant version of attB; core recombination site for the Gateway® BP reaction BP Clonase™
   2025..2041    -  promoter       copia promoter (fragment): strong promoter from the Drosophila transposable element copia (Sinclair et al., 1986)
   5093..5113    +  protein_bind   attB1: mutant version of attB; core recombination site for the Gateway® BP reaction BP Clonase™
   5123..5818    +  CDS            mKate2: mKate2 is a basic (constitutively fluorescent) red fluorescent protein published in 2009, derived from Entacmaea quadricolor. It is reported to be a rapidly-maturing monomer with moderate acid sensitivity.
   5823..5843    -  protein_bind   attB2: mutant version of attB; core recombination site for the Gateway® BP reaction BP Clonase™
   5852..7312    +  CDS            Pacsin2: PACN2_MOUSE - Experimental evidence at protein level: Swiss-Prot protein existence level 1. Regulates the morphogenesis and endocytosis of caveolae (PubMed:21807942). Lipid-binding protein that is able to promote the tubulation of the phosphatidic acid-containing membranes it preferentially binds. Plays a role in intracellular vesicle-mediated transport. Involved in the endocytosis of cell-surface receptors like the EGF receptor, contributing to its internalization in the absence of EGF stimulus. From Mus musculus (Mouse).
   7316..7336    -  protein_bind   attB3: mutant version of attB; core recombination site for the Gateway® BP reaction BP Clonase™
   7340..7360    +  CDS            lacZα (fragment): LacZα fragment of β-galactosidase; lacZ fragment
   7376..7510    -  polyA_signal   SV40 poly(A) signal: SV40 polyadenylation signal
   7533..7616    -  CDS            large T antigen (fragment): large T antigen from SV40 (simian virus 40)
   8182..8222    -  misc_feature   MCS (fragment): pBluescript multiple cloning site
   8235..8253    -  promoter       T3 promoter: promoter for bacteriophage T3 RNA polymerase
   8298..8314    -  protein_bind   lac operator: The lac repressor binds to the lac operator to inhibit transcription in E. coli. This inhibition can be relieved by adding lactose or isopropyl-β-D-thiogalactopyranoside (IPTG). lac repressor encoded by lacI
   8322..8352    -  promoter       lac promoter: promoter for the E. coli lac operon
   8367..8388    -  protein_bind   CAP binding site: CAP binding activates transcription in the presence of cAMP. E. coli catabolite activator protein
   8401..8493    -  CDS            lacI (fragment): lac repressor; lacI; The lac repressor binds to the lac operator to inhibit transcription in E. coli. This inhibition can be relieved by adding lactose or isopropyl-β-D-thiogalactopyranoside (IPTG).
   8676..9264    -  rep_origin     ori: high-copy-number ColE1/pMB1/pBR322/pUC origin of replication
   9435..10295   -  CDS            AmpR: β-lactamase; bla; confers resistance to ampicillin, carbenicillin, and related antibiotics
  10296..10400   -  promoter       AmpR promoter: bla
