>Addgene plasmid #109533 | actc1b-mKate2-Pacsin2 | addgene full sequence | sequence record 220535 | Addgene NGS Result
GCAAGTTTGTACAAAAAAGCAGGCTGCCACCATGGTGAGCGAGCTGATTAAGGAGAACATGCACATGAAG
CTGTACATGGAGGGCACCGTGAACAACCACCACTTCAAGTGCACATCCGAGGGCGAAGGCAAGCCCTACG
AGGGCACCCAGACCATGAGAATCAAGGCGGTCGAGGGCGGCCCTCTCCCCTTCGCCTTCGACATCCTGGC
TACCAGCTTCATGTACGGCAGCAAAACCTTCATCAACCACACCCAGGGCATCCCCGACTTCTTTAAGCAG
TCCTTCCCCGAGGGCTTCACATGGGAGAGAGTCACCACATACGAAGACGGGGGCGTGCTGACCGCTACCC
AGGACACCAGCCTCCAGGACGGCTGCCTCATCTACAACGTCAAGATCAGAGGGGTGAACTTCCCATCCAA
CGGCCCTGTGATGCAGAAGAAAACACTCGGCTGGGAGGCCTCCACCGAGACCCTGTACCCCGCTGACGGC
GGCCTGGAAGGCAGAGCCGACATGGCCCTGAAGCTCGTGGGCGGGGGCCACCTGATCTGCAACTTGAAGA
CCACATACAGATCCAAGAAACCCGCTAAGAACCTCAAGATGCCCGGCGTCTACTATGTGGACAGAAGACT
GGAAAGAATCAAGGAGGCCGACAAAGAGACCTACGTCGAGCAGCACGAGGTGGCTGTGGCCAGATACTGC
GACCTCCCTAGCAAACTGGGGCACAGAGACCCAGCTTTCTTGTACAAAGTGGCTTCGGATTTCAACGACT
CTCTGATTGACGTGTCCAGCGACAGCTTCTGGGAGGTGGGAAACTACAAGCGTTCAGTGAAGCGAGTGGA
CGATGGGAACCGTCTGTGTAACGACCTGATGAGCTGCCTGCACGAGCGCGCACGCATCGAGAAGAGCTAC
AGCACACAGCTCACCGACTGGGCCAAGCGCTGGAGACAGACCATCGAGAAAGGCCCTCAGTACGGGACGG
TGGAGCGGGCGTGGTGCGCTCTGATGACCGAGGCCGAGAAGGTGAGCGATCTGCACATGGAGGTGAAGGC
CGCTCTGATGGCGGAGGACTTCGAGAAGATCAAGAACTGGCAGAAGGACGCCTACCACAAGCAGATAATC
GGGGGCTTCAAGGAGACCAAAGAGGCGGAGGACGGCTTTCGCAAGGCTCAGAAACCCTGGGCCAAGAAGC
TGAAGGAGATGGAGACCATGAAGAAGGCGTACCACACGGCCTGCAAAGAGGAGAAAACAGCCACCAGCAG
AGAGAACTCCAGCAAACTGGACAACAGCAACCCCGAAGCCCAGAAGAAGCTGCAGGAGAAGGTGGAGAAG
TGCCAGCAGGAGGTGCAGAAGACGAAGGAGCGCTACGAGAAGTCTCTGGAAGATCTGGACAAGGTGACGC
CGCAGTACATGGAGAACATGGAGCAGGTGTTCGAGCAGTGGCAGCAGTTCGAGGGAAAGAGACTGAGCTT
CTTCAAGGAGGTCCTGCTGGAGGTCAAGCAGCACCTCGACCTCTCCTCCAATCACAAGTACACCACCGTC
TACCACACGCTACAGGACACTATCCAGGGAGCAGATCCACAAGAGGACCTCAAGTGGTTCCGCTCAAACC
ACGGACCCGGCATGACCATGAACTGGCCCCAGTTTGAGGAATGGTCCATGGACCTGAACCGGACCCTCAG
CCGCCGGGAAACGAAGCGCAGACCTGCTGAGGGAGTGACCCTGACAGCGATCAGTCACAATCCTGAGCAG
AGCTCCAGAGTCAGCAGTGTGCCTGCGGTCAGTAGTTCAGAAGCGGCATGCTTAAACCCGTTTGATGATG
ATGATGATGATGTAGATGAGGATGAAGAGCCGGCGGTCACACACACCCACAGCAGCCCGGTCAAACATGA
GGAGGCTGTAGCACAAACTGCAGCAGTAGAGAAGGCTCCCGCTCCAGCTGCCATCACTGCTGCTGATGAT
GATGATGATGAAGAGTCAGGAAACCCCTTCTCCTCCTCGTCAGCCAATGGGAATCCGTTTGAGGAGGAGC
CGTCCACGGAGATGTGTGTGCCGGTGCGCGCTGTCTATGACTATGAGGGACAGGAGCAGGACGAGCTCAG
CTTCAAAGCAGGAGATGAGCTGGTGAAGCTGAGTGAGGAGGACGAGCAGGGCTGGTGTAAGGGGCGTCTG
AGCGACGGCACTGTTGGTCTGTATCCTGCCAACTATGTGGAGGATCTGCAGTGACAACTTTATTATACAT
AGTTGATAATTCACTGGCCGTCGTTTTACGGTACCATCGATGATGATCCAGACATGATAAGATACATTGA
TGAGTTTGGACAAACCACAACTAGAATGCAGTGAAAAAAATGCTTTATTTGTGAAATTTGTGATGCTATT
GCTTTATTTGTAACCATTATAAGCTGCAATAAACAAGTTAACAACAACAATTGCATTCATTTTATGTTTC
AGGTTCAGGGGGAGGTGTGGGAGGTTTTTTAAAGCAAGTAAAACCTCTACAAATGTGGTATGGCTGATTA
TGATCCTCTAGATCAGATCTGCGAAGATACGGCCACGGGTGCTCTTGATCCTGTGGCTGATTTTGGACTG
TGCTGCTCGCAGCTGCTGATGAATCACATACTTCCTCCATTTTCTTCCACTGATTGACTGTTATAATTTC
CCTAATTTCCAGGTCAAGGTGCTGTGCATTGTGGTAATAGATGTGACATGACGTCACTTCCAAAGGACCA
ATGAACATGTCTGACCAATTTCATATAATGTGAAAACGATTTTCATAGGCAGAATAAATAACATTTAAAT
TAAACTGGGCATCAGCGCAATTCAATTGGTTTGGTAATAGCAAGGGAAAATAGAATGAAGTGATCTCCAA
AAAATAAGTACTTTTTGACTGTAAATAAAATTGTAAGGAGTAAAAAGTACTTTTTTTTCTAAAAAAATGT
AATTAAGTAAAAGTAAAAGTATTGATTTTTAATTGTACTCAAGTAAAGTAAAAATCCCCAAAAATAATAC
TTAAGTACAGTAATCAAGTAAAATTACTCAAGTACTTTACACCTCTGGTTCTTGACCCCCTACCTTCAGC
AAGCCCAGCAGATCCACTAGTTCTAGAGCGGCCGCCACCGCGGTGGAGCTCCAGCTTTTGTTCCCTTTAG
TGAGGGTTAATTGCGCGCTTGGCGTAATCATGGTCATAGCTGTTTCCTGTGTGAAATTGTTATCCGCTCA
CAATTCCACACAACATACGAGCCGGAAGCATAAAGTGTAAAGCCTGGGGTGCCTAATGAGTGAGCTAACT
CACATTAATTGCGTTGCGCTCACTGCCCGCTTTCCAGTCGGGAAACCTGTCGTGCCAGCTGCATTAATGA
ATCGGCCAACGCGCGGGGAGAGGCGGTTTGCGTATTGGGCGCTCTTCCGCTTCCTCGCTCACTGACTCGC
TGCGCTCGGTCGTTCGGCTGCGGCGAGCGGTATCAGCTCACTCAAAGGCGGTAATACGGTTATCCACAGA
ATCAGGGGATAACGCAGGAAAGAACATGTGAGCAAAAGGCCAGCAAAAGGCCAGGAACCGTAAAAAGGCC
GCGTTGCTGGCGTTTTTCCATAGGCTCCGCCCCCCTGACGAGCATCACAAAAATCGACGCTCAAGTCAGA
GGTGGCGAAACCCGACAGGACTATAAAGATACCAGGCGTTTCCCCCTGGAAGCTCCCTCGTGCGCTCTCC
TGTTCCGACCCTGCCGCTTACCGGATACCTGTCCGCCTTTCTCCCTTCGGGAAGCGTGGCGCTTTCTCAT
AGCTCACGCTGTAGGTATCTCAGTTCGGTGTAGGTCGTTCGCTCCAAGCTGGGCTGTGTGCACGAACCCC
CCGTTCAGCCCGACCGCTGCGCCTTATCCGGTAACTATCGTCTTGAGTCCAACCCGGTAAGACACGACTT
ATCGCCACTGGCAGCAGCCACTGGTAACAGGATTAGCAGAGCGAGGTATGTAGGCGGTGCTACAGAGTTC
TTGAAGTGGTGGCCTAACTACGGCTACACTAGAAGAACAGTATTTGGTATCTGCGCTCTGCTGAAGCCAG
TTACCTTCGGAAAAAGAGTTGGTAGCTCTTGATCCGGCAAACAAACCACCGCTGGTAGCGGTGGTTTTTT
TGTTTGCAAGCAGCAGATTACGCGCAGAAAAAAAGGATCTCAAGAAGATCCTTTGATCTTTTCTACGGGG
TCTGACGCTCAGTGGAACGAAAACTCACGTTAAGGCATTTTGGTCATGAGATTATCAAAAAGGATCTTCA
CCTAGATCCTTTTAAATTAAAAATGAAGTTTTAAATCAATCTAAAGTATATATGAGTAAACTTGGTCTGA
CAGTTACCAATGCTTAATCAGTGAGGCACCTATCTCAGCGATCTGTCTATTTCGTTCATCCATAGTTGCC
TGACTCCCCGTCGTGTAGATAACTACGATACGGGAGGGCTTACCATCTGGCCCCAGTGCTGCAATGATAC
CGCGAGACCCACGCTCACCGGCTCCAGATTTATCAGCAATAAACCAGCCAGCCGGAAGGGCCGAGCGCAG
AAGTGGTCCTGCAACTTTATCCGCCTCCATCCAGTCTATTAATTGTTGCCGGGAAGCTAGAGTAAGTAGT
TCGCCAGTTAATAGTTTGCGCAACGTTGTTGCCATTGCTACAGGCATCGTGGTGTCACGCTCGTCGTTTG
GTATGGCTTCATTCAGCTCCGGTTCCCAACGATCAAGGCGAGTTACATGATCCCCCATGTTGTGCAAAAA
AGCGGTTAGCTCCTTCGGTCCTCCGATCGTTGTCAGAAGTAAGTTGGCCGCAGTGTTATCACTCATGGTT
ATGGCAGCACTGCATAATTCTCTTACTGTCATGCCATCCGTAAGATGCTTTTCTGTGACTGGTGAGTACT
CAACCAAGTCATTCTGAGAATAGTGTATGCGGCGACCGAGTTGCTCTTGCCCGGCGTCAATACGGGATAA
TACCGCGCCACATAGCAGAACTTTAAAAGTGCTCATCATTGGAAAACGTTCTTCGGGGCGAAAACTCTCA
AGGATCTTACCGCTGTTGAGATCCAGTTCGATGTAACCCACTCGTGCACCCAACTGATCTTCAGCATCTT
TTACTTTCACCAGCGTTTCTGGGTGAGCAAAAACAGGAAGGCAAAATGCCGCAAAAAAGGGAATAAGGGC
GACACGGAAATGTTGAATACTCATACTCTTCCTTTTTCAATATTATTGAAGCATTTATCAGGGTTATTGT
CTCATGAGCGGATACATATTTGAATGTATTTAGAAAAATAAACAAATAGGGGTTCCGCGCACATTTCCCC
GAAAAGTGCCACCTAAATTGTAAGCGTTAATATTTTGTTAAAATTCGCGTTAAATTTTTGTTAAATCAGC
TCATTTTTTAACCAATAGGCCGAAATCGGCAAAATCCCTTATAAATCAAAAGAATAGACCGAGATAGGGT
[37 nt withheld, positions 5461-5497]
AAAGAACGTGGACTCCAACGTCAAAGG
[32 nt withheld, positions 5525-5556]
GCTGGCTAAGAACTCATCAGCCTCCCCGGTCCATCTACCCACGTACCAATGCACCAATTGGCCACAATGA
CGGCTACTACATGGTGCCATTCCTTCCTCTTTATAGGAATGGAGACTACCTCCTGTCCAACAATGCTCTT
GGATACGAGTACGCCTACCTGTTGGACCCAGGTCATTGCACAACACCAGAAATGCCCTCTGATCTGCAAA
AGACGTGAATATCTGTTCAGACACCCATATCCACTCTGTTCCACACAGGTCAGAGGTTTGTCCAGGAGTT
CTTGACAGAGGTGTAAAAAGTACTCAAAAATTTTACTCAAGTGAAAGTACAAGTACTTAGGGAAAATTTT
ACTCAATTAAAAGTAAAAGTATCTGGCTAGAATCTTACTTGAGTAAAAGTAAAAAAGTACTCCATTAAAA
TTGTACTTGAGTATTAAGGAAGTAAAAGTAAAAGCAAGAAAGAAAACTAGAGATTCTTGTTTAAGCTTTT
AATCTCAAAAAACATTAAATGAAATGCATACAAGGTTTTATCCTGCTTTAGAACTGTTTGTATTTAATTA
TCAAACTATAAGACAGACAATCTAATGCCAGTACACGCTACTCAAAGTTGTAAAACCTCAGATTTAACTT
CAGTAGAAGCTGATTCTCAAAATTGTTAGTGTCAAGCCTAGCTCTTTTGGGGCTGAAAAGCAATCCTGCA
GTGCTGAAAAGCCTCTCACAGGCAGCCGATGCGGGAAGAGGTGTATTAGTCTTGATAGAGAGGCTGCAAA
TAGCAGGAAACGTGAGCAGAGACTCCCTGGTGTCTGAAACACAGGCCAGATGGGCCCTCGAGCAGGAAAC
AGCTATGACCATGATTACGCCAAGCTATCAACTTTGTATAGAAAAGTTGGCACGCGCAGATTCCGTGTGG
GCCTGGTAATATCTTACCATTTTAAGCTATTTTAAGATTAGGGAAAAAAATTAAATAAAACTACTTTAAA
ATTACTTTCCTTAAAAAGCAACATATTTATTTAGTTTTTGTTTAACTGGCTCAAGATTGTAATATTTTAC
TTTTACATGTTTTTTTAAGTACCTAAATGTGTTCAAAAGTAAAGTATGTTATTGTTTTTTTTTTTTAATG
TTAGCTAAGCTTTAAATTGTAATATATTACTTTTAAAAGTGACTTTTTAAAAATGTAAATAAAAAAGTAA
CTATAAATGTGTAATGCATGTTATTTCTGTGGGTTTTTAATTTTCATCTCAACTGGGCTTACAATTTTAA
CATAATAAAAATCAAATCAAATCAAATCAGGCCCTTATTTGTCACATACACTCTTGTATACTGAAATAAA
CTAAATGTTGAGAAAAATTTAAATACACCAAAATAACGCATACCTTTTTTGTAATTACCTAAGTAAAACA
TTTAGTTCCTTTTTTAAGTGACTCAAGATTGTAATCTATTAATTGTAAAAGATAAAACTAGTGATCAATC
TGACGTGCTTCTATGCAGCCTGTGAGATTAATTGTGATGTTTAATTATTAAACAATTTAAATGGATCAAA
CATTTCACATGTGCTTATTGTGTCCAACAAAACCAGCAGAAGCACTTAAAAATATTGCATGACAACATGA
GTTTTTAATGTAAATTATATATACTTCCTAAACGAAGTTAATCATATTTCTAAAATAATAATGTCATTGA
AATATTTAAATAAATGATAAGCTTTAGTTGATTCAACATAAAATTGAAAGCAATAAGGACTTTTTTTTTT
TACAGCGGTGAAGCAAAAGCATGTAATAATCATATAATATAATAAATAAATAAATAAATAATGGCTCTTG
GTGCAAATATGAACACTTTAAATAAATATAGAATAAATATGATCAATAAGTCATAACGATGTGTTTTATG
TTGATTATAATTTAAACATGTTTCTAACGCAAGTTTTAAAAACTGTTTTAAAGTATTATTTTAAGTTATA
AGATCAATTTGACTCAACATTTTGTAGTGAAAATATGTTGTGTAAAATTAATATAATATACACTATAAAA
ATGCAGGGTTCCACACAATACATTAATGTTGTCCCAACACAAATCGATTAAGTTAACAAATATATGTGGA
TTGAACATAAAAAATTAAGTTGTCCCAATGAAATCTCAAGAATTGTGTTGTTTCAGCTCATTTTAAATAA
GTAGTTTTAACAAGTAAAAAATAACATATTTTTGAGTGTGTATATATATATATTACAAAATATAATAATA
TAAAATGTAAAAGATATAAACCATGCTACATATATTTAAGAGCTATTTTGCACATTACTTTTTTGCAAGC
CATTTTAGTGTTTTTTTTACAAATATATATTAGCTAAATATACAATATCTTAAATATACAATTAATCAGA
CATGCAATTAATGCATTTAACCTACATAAAAATACATGATCAACATATGTTTTATGCTGATTACAACTAA
ATCAAACGTAATGAAATTAATTTATAAAAGCGATTTAAATATGTCAATATTTTAAGTTAAAATCACTTGA
AACCTACTATAAATGAACTTAAATTAAAAAAATCTCCTTTAATTCCAATGCAACAGTGTTGTTTTTTCAG
CTGAGGACCCCCGGTGCAGATGGTTGGCCCCCGGCCCGCTATTCTAAGGAAGCCTTTCTTAATTTTAGGG
CGGCGCTGCATGCGCTCAGATCAGATTCACGGGTGGAGAGGGTTATTTTCTCTTTTTTATTTTTTCTTGC
CTGCTCATATTTGGGCCTGTGTGAACCCCAGGCTCCGCCTCGGCCCCCAGGAGCCGCTCTTATTTAAAGG
GGATCCTCGCCTTCAGTCTTCGTCCCAGTGGAAGCATCAGTCTTGTGATAACAACTTGGTGAGTCCTACA
GACCAGCGCTCGACTCTAGGCTTTAAATGCATTGATTTCTCTGGATTAGCTACCGGGAGAGTTTTAACTT
TGCTTATTAGTCTTGTGCTCGAACTGCTAGGTTTAAAGAGTGTTTTCTCTAATGCATGCATGAAGCGACA
GCTGAAAACCAGAAATAGAGCGTTTGTCCTCCTGTTAAACTCTAGCCTTTCTTTGGCATTTGTCAGTCCG
AGTCTTCAGCTGCCGGCAGGAGATTGGGTTTCAGTAACACTTGCTGAGCACAAACTACACGTGCTTTCTT
CAGATTTAATTCATTATTAATCATTCTAGATTTAAATGATGTTCTTACTCATTGCTGATTATTTTAGCCT
TGCGGAGCAGATTAAATGAGCACGTGTTTCATTAAGATTGATTTAAATATAATTAATATTTCACCACTGT
AGTTTTAAAATTGCCTTCTAAGTCATGGTTGATTTTTAATAGGTATCGGCTCTAATTAGATTACTATTTT
GGTTTTTAAATGTTATTTCTATTTCATTTGTAGGCTCGTTTTTAATGTGATTTTATTAGATTCTAGTTTT
AAAATCATCTCTTAGCCTTAATGAGCAGACTGAATGAACATGTTTCATTAAGATTAACTTCATTATAATG
AATTATTTAATCATTCTAGTGGGTTATAAATCAGCTCTATTTAAATTAATTGTCGTGTTTATTTCTATTT
AATTTTTGATTATTTTTTCAGGGTCGTTTTTATGTGATTTTTTCCCGTTTCTAATTTTAAACTAATTGTT
TGATTTTTATATGATTCGACTCTTTTTAAATGAATTGTTTTGCTTTTTTTATTGAGCATATATATATTAT
ACAATTTCAATCAACAATTGTTGTGCTTTTTAAATGTTGTTTCTATTTCATTTCTAGGGTCGATTTTATT
CGATTCTAGTTTTAAAATCGTGATTTTTAACTTCTAACCTTACTGAGCAGACTGAATGAACATGTTTCAT
CAAGATTAACTTCATTATAGTTAATTATTGAATCGTGCTAGTGGTTTATAAATCAGCTCTATTTAAATTA
ATCATCATCATTATTTCTATTTAATTTTTATTATTTCTTTAGGATTATTTTTATGTGATTTTTTTCACGT
TCTAGTTTTAAACTCAATGCTCATTACTGCTCACCCTTGCTGAGCAGTCTTTCGTTAAGATTAAATTAAT
TAATAACCATTCTAGTTTTAAAACAGTGTCTTAAGGCATAGCTGATATTTTACAAGTTTACTATTTAATA
TATCTCCTTTCTTTTTTTAGGGTCGATTTCATCTGATTTGATTAATTTTTATTATCTTCACTAAGCTTTT
TGTTCTAGGTTTTATTCTCAGTATTATTACTGTTATATTTGAACTGAATTTCTCCTCATAGTTTATTCAT
TTTATTTATTTATTTTTTGTTTATTCGCTATTTTGTATTTTAGTTTTTAATTAGAAATTTTATTAGAATC
GTTTTGAACTAGTTTTTATGCACTCTAACATTAATATTAAATCATAACTATTATTTTTATTATAATTTAT
TTGTGTTTATCTTTTTGTGTAGCTTTCATGTGTTTTTATTTTAGTTTTATTATGTTTGCATTGAATTTTT
TGGACTAGTTTATATAACGATATACAGAAAAGCCATGACAACAAATGTTTTTATAATACCTATTAAGTAT
AAGCTAATCAGATTTCCACTATTCTGTTCAAAGTTAACATTATTAGCCATTCTGATGGATCATTTGACAT
TTGTCATATGTCTTTATGAACACTGCTCTTTCAGATGCCACTTTTAAAGCTGTTTTTTACAGTAAATGAA
CGTTTATTATTATGACATTATTTCCTAAGGCCTCTAGAGTACAGCAGGATGTGGCGTGTGCATTACCGTG
TAATTATGCTGACTGTAAATGTGCATTTATAGACTGTCAGCATGTCTGACTGTGCGCTGTTGTGATTGGT
CCTGCACAGACCAAG
Features (pLannotate 1.2.2; 21 found; start..end, strand, type, name):
      2..22      +  protein_bind   attB1: mutant version of attB; core recombination site for the Gateway® BP reaction BP Clonase™
     32..727     +  CDS            mKate2: mKate2 is a basic (constitutively fluorescent) red fluorescent protein published in 2009, derived from Entacmaea quadricolor. It is reported to be a rapidly-maturing monomer with moderate acid sensitivity.
    732..752     -  protein_bind   attB2: mutant version of attB; core recombination site for the Gateway® BP reaction BP Clonase™
    761..2221    +  CDS            Pacsin2: PACN2_MOUSE - Experimental evidence at protein level: Swiss-Prot protein existence level 1. Regulates the morphogenesis and endocytosis of caveolae (PubMed:21807942). Lipid-binding protein that is able to promote the tubulation of the phosphatidic acid-containing membranes it preferentially binds. Plays a role in intracellular vesicle-mediated transport. Involved in the endocytosis of cell-surface receptors like the EGF receptor, contributing to its internalization in the absence of EGF stimulus. From Mus musculus (Mouse).
   2225..2245    -  protein_bind   attB3: mutant version of attB; core recombination site for the Gateway® BP reaction BP Clonase™
   2249..2269    +  CDS            lacZα (fragment): LacZα fragment of β-galactosidase; lacZ fragment
   2285..2419    -  polyA_signal   SV40 poly(A) signal: SV40 polyadenylation signal
   2442..2525    -  CDS            large T antigen (fragment): large T antigen from SV40 (simian virus 40)
   3091..3131    -  misc_feature   MCS (fragment): pBluescript multiple cloning site
   3144..3162    -  promoter       T3 promoter: promoter for bacteriophage T3 RNA polymerase
   3207..3223    -  protein_bind   lac operator: The lac repressor binds to the lac operator to inhibit transcription in E. coli. This inhibition can be relieved by adding lactose or isopropyl-β-D-thiogalactopyranoside (IPTG). lac repressor encoded by lacI
   3231..3261    -  promoter       lac promoter: promoter for the E. coli lac operon
   3276..3297    -  protein_bind   CAP binding site: CAP binding activates transcription in the presence of cAMP. E. coli catabolite activator protein
   3310..3402    -  CDS            lacI (fragment): lac repressor; lacI; The lac repressor binds to the lac operator to inhibit transcription in E. coli. This inhibition can be relieved by adding lactose or isopropyl-β-D-thiogalactopyranoside (IPTG).
   3585..4173    -  rep_origin     ori: high-copy-number ColE1/pMB1/pBR322/pUC origin of replication
   4344..5204    -  CDS            AmpR: β-lactamase; bla; confers resistance to ampicillin, carbenicillin, and related antibiotics
   5205..5309    -  promoter       AmpR promoter: bla
   5335..5556    -  rep_origin     M13 ori (fragment) (sequence partly withheld): M13 bacteriophage origin of replication; arrow indicates direction of (+) strand synthesis
   5556..5843    +  CDS            tyr (fragment) (sequence partly withheld): TYRO_ORYLA - Also known as tyro. Experimental evidence at transcript level: Swiss-Prot protein existence level 2. This is a copper-containing oxidase that functions in the formation of pigments such as melanins and other polyphenolic compounds. From Oryzias latipes (Japanese rice fish) (Japanese killifish).
   6425..6445    +  protein_bind   attB4: mutant version of attB; core recombination site for the Gateway® BP reaction BP Clonase™
   7346..7362    -  promoter       copia promoter (fragment): strong promoter from the Drosophila transposable element copia (Sinclair et al., 1986)
