[The description below was written by a language model from this plasmid's Addgene catalogue record and pLannotate feature annotations shown in this document.]
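Description:
actc1b-mKate2-Pacsin2 is a zebrafish expression plasmid of about 10.4 kb, built by Gateway recombination into the destination vector pDEST-actc1b-mKate2-ccdb. It is maintained in E. coli as a high-copy plasmid through a ColE1/pUC-type origin and is selected with ampicillin via the β-lactamase gene. Remnants of a pBluescript-style backbone are also annotated: a partial M13 origin, the lac promoter/operator region, a T3 promoter and a fragment of the multiple cloning site.

The payload is a red fluorescent fusion protein. The mKate2 coding sequence lies between attB1 and attB2 sites and is followed directly by the zebrafish pacsin2 open reading frame, which ends at an attB3 site, so mKate2 sits at the N terminus of Pacsin2. The annotation tool labelled the insert by homology to mouse Pacsin2, a membrane-tubulating, lipid-binding protein involved in caveolar morphogenesis and endocytosis, but the catalogue record gives the species as D. rerio. An SV40 polyadenylation signal lies downstream of the cassette. The roughly 4 kb stretch between the attB4 and attB1 sites carries no meaningful annotation. By position and by the plasmid's name it should hold the actc1b promoter responsible for muscle-specific expression, though the feature tables do not label it. A short match to medaka tyrosinase flanks the cassette; the record does not explain it, and no transposon arms are annotated.

The sequencing-derived and depositor sequence records show the same features in the same order and differ only in their start point and by a few bases in length. The construct is intended for muscle-specific expression of mKate2-tagged Pacsin2 in zebrafish, and the associated work was an in vivo cell biological screen addressing T-tubule formation.
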