Addgene plasmid #109533: actc1b-mKate2-Pacsin2
Purpose: Muscle specific zebrafish expression of mKate2 fused to Pacsin2
Depositing lab: Rob Parton. Depositing organization: University of Queensland, Institute for Molecular Bioscience. Publication: In vivo cell biological screening identifies an endocytic capture mechanism for T-tubule formation. Hall TE, Martel N, Ariotti N, Xiong Z, Lo HP, Ferguson C, Rae J, Lim YW, Parton RG. Nat Commun. 2020 Jul 24;11(1):3711. doi: 10.1038/s41467-020-17486-w. PubMed 32709891.
Backbone
  Vector backbone: pDEST-actc1b-mKate2-ccdb
  Vector type: Zebrafish plasmids
Growth in bacteria
  Bacterial resistance: Ampicillin, 100 μg/mL
  Growth temperature: 37°C
  Growth strain: DH5alpha
  Copy number: High Copy
Gene/Insert
  Gene/Insert name: Pacsin2
  Species: D. rerio (zebrafish)
  Entrez Gene: pacsin2 (a.k.a. zgc:77519)
  Tag / fusion protein: mKate2 (N terminal on insert)
  Cloning method: Gateway Cloning
Terms and licenses: Academic/Nonprofit Terms; Industry Terms: Not Available to Industry
How to cite: actc1b-mKate2-Pacsin2 was a gift from Rob Parton (Addgene plasmid # 109533 ; http://n2t.net/addgene:109533 ; RRID:Addgene_109533)
